Addgene plasmid #85734: pET28b-PU.1-ETS
Purpose: Expresses DNA-binding (ETS) domain of murine PU.1, residues 167-272
Depositing lab: Gregory Poon. Depositing organization: Washington State University. Publication: Mechanistic heterogeneity in site recognition by the structurally homologous DNA-binding domains of the ETS family transcription factors Ets-1 and PU.1. Wang S, Linde MH, Munde M, Carvalho VD, Wilson WD, Poon GM. J Biol Chem. 2014 Aug 1;289(31):21605-16. doi: 10.1074/jbc.M114.575340. Epub 2014 Jun 21. PubMed 24952944.
Backbone
  Vector backbone: pET28b
  Backbone manufacturer: Novagen
  Backbone size w/o insert (bp): 5246
  Total vector size (bp): 5612
  Vector type: Bacterial Expression
Growth in bacteria
  Bacterial resistance: Kanamycin, 50 μg/mL
  Growth temperature: 37°C
  Growth strain: DH5alpha
  Growth instructions: Use BL21*(DE3) for expression and induce at 30°C
  Copy number: Unknown
Gene/Insert
  Gene/Insert name: ETS domain of murine PU.1 (residues 167-272) (alt names: Spi1; spleen focus forming virus (SFFV) proviral integration oncogene)
  Species: H. sapiens (human), M. musculus (mouse)
  Insert size (bp): 367
  GenBank ID: NM_011355.2 NP_035485.1
  Entrez Gene: Spi1 (a.k.a. Dis-1, Dis1, PU.1, Sfpi-1, Sfpi1, Spi-1, Tcfpu1, Tfpu.1)
  Tag / fusion protein: 6xHis following thrombin cleavage site LVPR|G (C terminal on insert)
  Cloning method: Restriction Enzyme; 5′ cloning site NcoI (not destroyed); 3′ cloning site HindIII (not destroyed)
  Sequencing primers: 5′ T7 promoter; 3′ T7 terminator
Terms and licenses: Academic/Nonprofit Terms; Industry Terms: Not Available to Industry
How to cite: pET28b-PU.1-ETS was a gift from Gregory Poon (Addgene plasmid # 85734 ; http://n2t.net/addgene:85734 ; RRID:Addgene_85734)
