[The description below was written by a language model from this plasmid's Addgene catalogue record and pLannotate feature annotations shown in this document.]
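Description:
pET28b-PU.1-ETS is a bacterial expression plasmid built on the Novagen pET28b backbone for producing the DNA-binding (ETS) domain of the murine transcription factor PU.1 (Spi1), residues 167-272, in E. coli. It is maintained through a ColE1/pBR322-type origin accompanied by the bom site and the rop gene, which moderates copy number, and it is selected with kanamycin through an aminoglycoside phosphotransferase (KanR) cassette. An f1 origin is also present, along with short tetracycline-resistance remnants and a partial AmpR promoter match that appear to be backbone-derived fragments rather than functional markers.

The insert was cloned between NcoI and HindIII, placing it downstream of the T7 promoter, a lac operator and the T7 gene 10 ribosome binding site, with a T7 terminator at the end of the cassette. A plasmid-borne lacI gene supplies lac repressor, so transcription depends on T7 RNA polymerase from a DE3-type host and is switched on with IPTG. According to the record, the domain carries a C-terminal 6xHis tag preceded by a thrombin cleavage site, allowing metal-affinity purification followed by tag removal. The feature table shows two short His-tag matches after the Spi1 fragment, the second probably being the vector's own C-terminal His sequence, and the brief hit to a T7 gene 10-derived solubility tag is likely an annotation artefact of the region upstream of the terminator. The catalogue lists both human and mouse as species, but the purpose statement and annotation identify the sequence as mouse. The associated publication compares DNA site recognition by the ETS domains of PU.1 and Ets-1, which fits use of this plasmid as a source of recombinant protein for DNA-binding studies.
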