Features (pLannotate 1.2.2; 20 found; start..end, strand, type, name):
   1004..1081    -  promoter       lacI promoter: lacI
   1089..1368    -  CDS            TcR (fragment): tetracycline efflux protein; tet; confers resistance to tetracycline
   1390..1408    +  promoter       T7 promoter: promoter for bacteriophage T7 RNA polymerase
   1409..1433    +  protein_bind   lac operator: The lac repressor binds to the lac operator to inhibit transcription in E. coli. This inhibition can be relieved by adding lactose or isopropyl-β-D-thiogalactopyranoside (IPTG). lac repressor encoded by lacI
   1448..1470    +  RBS            RBS: efficient ribosome binding site from bacteriophage T7 gene 10 (Olins and Rangwala, 1989)
   1480..1797    +  CDS            Spi1 (fragment): SPI1_MOUSE - Also known as Sfpi-1, Sfpi1. Experimental evidence at protein level: Swiss-Prot protein existence level 1. Binds to the PU-box, a purine-rich DNA sequence (5'-GAGGAA- 3') that can act as a lymphoid-specific enhancer. This protein is a transcriptional activator that may be specifically involved in the differentiation or activation of macrophages or B-cells. Also binds RNA and may modulate pre-mRNA splicing. From Mus musculus (Mouse).
   1822..1839    +  CDS            7xHis (fragment): 6xHis affinity tag
   1862..1879    +  CDS            9xHis (fragment): 9xHis affinity tag
   1889..1938    +  CDS            SET1 (fragment): solubility-enhancement tag derived from T7 phage gene 10B
   1946..1993    +  terminator     T7 terminator: transcription terminator for bacteriophage T7 RNA polymerase
   2030..2458    +  rep_origin     f1 ori (sequence partly withheld): f1 bacteriophage origin of replication; arrow indicates direction of (+) strand synthesis
   2511..2568    +  promoter       AmpR promoter (fragment): bla
   2577..3392    -  CDS            KanR: aminoglycoside phosphotransferase; aph(3')-Ia; confers resistance to kanamycin in bacteria or G418 (Geneticin®) in eukaryotes
   3514..4102    +  rep_origin     ori: high-copy-number ColE1/pMB1/pBR322/pUC origin of replication
   4288..4427    -  misc_feature   bom: basis of mobility region from pBR322
   4529..4720    -  CDS            rop: Rop protein, which maintains plasmids at low copy number; rop
   4737..5117    +  CDS            YPB1_ECOLX: Protein predicted: Swiss-Prot protein existence level 4. From Escherichia coli.
   5189..5480    -  CDS            TcR (fragment): tetracycline efflux protein; tet; confers resistance to tetracycline
   5495..5516    -  protein_bind   CAP binding site: CAP binding activates transcription in the presence of cAMP. E. coli catabolite activator protein
   5529..1003    -  CDS            lacI (across the origin): lac repressor; lacI; The lac repressor binds to the lac operator to inhibit transcription in E. coli. This inhibition can be relieved by adding lactose or isopropyl-β-D-thiogalactopyranoside (IPTG).
>Addgene plasmid #85734 | pET28b-PU.1-ETS | addgene full sequence | sequence record 173056 | Addgene NGS Result
GCGTATTGGGCGCCAGGGTGGTTTTTCTTTTCACCAGTGAGACGGGCAACAGCTGATTGCCCTTCACCGC
CTGGCCCTGAGAGAGTTGCAGCAAGCGGTCCACGCTGGTTTGCCCCAGCAGGCGAAAATCCTGTTTGATG
GTGGTTAACGGCGGGATATAACATGAGCTGTCTTCGGTATCGTCGTATCCCACTACCGAGATATCCGCAC
CAACGCGCAGCCCGGACTCGGTAATGGCGCGCATTGCGCCCAGCGCCATCTGATCGTTGGCAACCAGCAT
CGCAGTGGGAACGATGCCCTCATTCAGCATTTGCATGGTTTGTTGAAAACCGGACATGGCACTCCAGTCG
CCTTCCCGTTCCGCTATCGGCTGAATTTGATTGCGAGTGAGATATTTATGCCAGCCAGCCAGACGCAGAC
GCGCCGAGACAGAACTTAATGGGCCCGCTAACAGCGCGATTTGCTGGTGACCCAATGCGACCAGATGCTC
CACGCCCAGTCGCGTACCGTCTTCATGGGAGAAAATAATACTGTTGATGGGTGTCTGGTCAGAGACATCA
AGAAATAACGCCGGAACATTAGTGCAGGCAGCTTCCACAGCAATGGCATCCTGGTCATCCAGCGGATAGT
TAATGATCAGCCCACTGACGCGTTGCGCGAGAAGATTGTGCACCGCCGCTTTACAGGCTTCGACGCCGCT
TCGTTCTACCATCGACACCACCACGCTGGCACCCAGTTGATCGGCGCGAGATTTAATCGCCGCGACAATT
TGCGACGGCGCGTGCAGGGCCAGACTGGAGGTGGCAACGCCAATCAGCAACGACTGTTTGCCCGCCAGTT
GTTGTGCCACGCGGTTGGGAATGTAATTCAGCTCCGCCATCGCCGCTTCCACTTTTTCCCGCGTTTTCGC
AGAAACGTGGCTGGCCTGGTTCACCACGCGGGAAACGGTCTGATAAGAGACACCGGCATACTCTGCGACA
TCGTATAACGTTACTGGTTTCACATTCACCACCCTGAATTGACTCTCTTCCGGGCGCTATCATGCCATAC
CGCGAAAGGTTTTGCGCCATTCGATGGTGTCCGGGATCTCGACGCTCTCCCTTATGCGACTCCTGCATTA
GGAAGCAGCCCAGTAGTAGGTTGAGGCCGTTGAGCACCGCCGCCGCAAGGAATGGTGCATGCAAGGAGAT
GGCGCCCAACAGTCCCCCGGCCACGGGGCCTGCCACCATACCCACGCCGAAACAAGCGCTCATGAGCCCG
AAGTGGCGAGCCCGATCTTCCCCATCGGTGATGTCGGCGATATAGGCGCCAGCAACCGCACCTGTGGCGC
CGGTGATGCCGGCCACGATGCGTCCGGCGTAGAGGATCGAGATCTCGATCCCGCGAAATTAATACGACTC
ACTATAGGGGAATTGTGAGCGGATAACAATTCCCCTCTAGAAATAATTTTGTTTAACTTTAAGAAGGAGA
TATACCATGGGCAGCAAGAAGAAGATTCGTCTGTACCAATTCCTGCTCGATTTGCTGCGGTCAGGAGATA
TGAAAGACTCGATCTGGTGGGTCGATAAAGACAAAGGTACCTTTCAATTCAGTTCTAAACATAAAGAGGC
ATTAGCGCACAGGTGGGGAATTCAGAAGGGCAATCGCAAGAAGATGACATACCAGAAGATGGCGCGTGCT
CTGCGCAACTATGGCAAGACTGGTGAAGTTAAGAAAGTGAAGAAGAAATTGACGTATCAGTTTAGCGGCG
AAGTATTAGGGCGTGGTGGGCTGGCCGAAAGACGCCTTCCGCCACATCTAGTGCCTCGAGGTTCCAGATC
TCATCACCATCACCATCACTAAGCTTGCGGCCGCACTCGAGCACCACCACCACCACCACTGAGATCCGGC
TGCTAACAAAGCCCGAAAGGAAGCTGAGTTGGCTGCTGCCACCGCTGAGCAATAACTAGCATAACCCCTT
GGGGCCTCTAAACGGGTCTTGAGGGGTTTTTTGCTGAAAGGAGGAACTATATCCGGATTGGCGAATGGG
[124 nt withheld, positions 2030-2153]
C
[91 nt withheld, positions 2155-2245]
A
[49 nt withheld, positions 2247-2295]
CCTTTGACGTTGGAGTCCACGTTCTTT
[37 nt withheld, positions 2323-2359]
ACCCTATCTCGGTCTATTCTTTTGATTTATAAGGGATTTTGCCGATTTCGGCCTATTGGTTAAAAAATGA
GCTGATTTAACAAAAATTTAACGCGAATTTTAACAAAATATTAACGCTTACAATTTAGGTGGCACTTTTC
GGGGAAATGTGCGCGGAACCCCTATTTGTTTATTTTTCTAAATACATTCAAATATGTATCCGCTCATGAA
TTAATTCTTAGAAAAACTCATCGAGCATCAAATGAAACTGCAATTTATTCATATCAGGATTATCAATACC
ATATTTTTGAAAAAGCCGTTTCTGTAATGAAGGAGAAAACTCACCGAGGCAGTTCCATAGGATGGCAAGA
TCCTGGTATCGGTCTGCGATTCCGACTCGTCCAACATCAATACAACCTATTAATTTCCCCTCGTCAAAAA
TAAGGTTATCAAGTGAGAAATCACCATGAGTGACGACTGAATCCGGTGAGAATGGCAAAAGTTTATGCAT
TTCTTTCCAGACTTGTTCAACAGGCCAGCCATTACGCTCGTCATCAAAATCACTCGCATCAACCAAACCG
TTATTCATTCGTGATTGCGCCTGAGCGAGACGAAATACGCGATCGCTGTTAAAAGGACAATTACAAACAG
GAATCGAATGCAACCGGCGCAGGAACACTGCCAGCGCATCAACAATATTTTCACCTGAATCAGGATATTC
TTCTAATACCTGGAATGCTGTTTTCCCGGGGATCGCAGTGGTGAGTAACCATGCATCATCAGGAGTACGG
ATAAAATGCTTGATGGTCGGAAGAGGCATAAATTCCGTCAGCCAGTTTAGTCTGACCATCTCATCTGTAA
CATCATTGGCAACGCTACCTTTGCCATGTTTCAGAAACAACTCTGGCGCATCGGGCTTCCCATACAATCG
ATAGATTGTCGCACCTGATTGCCCGACATTATCGCGAGCCCATTTATACCCATATAAATCAGCATCCATG
TTGGAATTTAATCGCGGCCTAGAGCAAGACGTTTCCCGTTGAATATGGCTCATAACACCCCTTGTATTAC
TGTTTATGTAAGCAGACAGTTTTATTGTTCATGACCAAAATCCCTTAACGTGAGTTTTCGTTCCACTGAG
CGTCAGACCCCGTAGAAAAGATCAAAGGATCTTCTTGAGATCCTTTTTTTCTGCGCGTAATCTGCTGCTT
GCAAACAAAAAAACCACCGCTACCAGCGGTGGTTTGTTTGCCGGATCAAGAGCTACCAACTCTTTTTCCG
AAGGTAACTGGCTTCAGCAGAGCGCAGATACCAAATACTGTCCTTCTAGTGTAGCCGTAGTTAGGCCACC
ACTTCAAGAACTCTGTAGCACCGCCTACATACCTCGCTCTGCTAATCCTGTTACCAGTGGCTGCTGCCAG
TGGCGATAAGTCGTGTCTTACCGGGTTGGACTCAAGACGATAGTTACCGGATAAGGCGCAGCGGTCGGGC
TGAACGGGGGGTTCGTGCACACAGCCCAGCTTGGAGCGAACGACCTACACCGAACTGAGATACCTACAGC
GTGAGCTATGAGAAAGCGCCACGCTTCCCGAAGGGAGAAAGGCGGACAGGTATCCGGTAAGCGGCAGGGT
CGGAACAGGAGAGCGCACGAGGGAGCTTCCAGGGGGAAACGCCTGGTATCTTTATAGTCCTGTCGGGTTT
CGCCACCTCTGACTTGAGCGTCGATTTTTGTGATGCTCGTCAGGGGGGCGGAGCCTATGGAAAAACGCCA
GCAACGCGGCCTTTTTACGGTTCCTGGCCTTTTGCTGGCCTTTTGCTCACATGTTCTTTCCTGCGTTATC
CCCTGATTCTGTGGATAACCGTATTACCGCCTTTGAGTGAGCTGATACCGCTCGCCGCAGCCGAACGACC
GAGCGCAGCGAGTCAGTGAGCGAGGAAGCGGAAGAGCGCCTGATGCGGTATTTTCTCCTTACGCATCTGT
GCGGTATTTCACACCGCAATGGTGCACTCTCAGTACAATCTGCTCTGATGCCGCATAGTTAAGCCAGTAT
ACACTCCGCTATCGCTACGTGACTGGGTCATGGCTGCGCCCCGACACCCGCCAACACCCGCTGACGCGCC
CTGACGGGCTTGTCTGCTCCCGGCATCCGCTTACAGACAAGCTGTGACCGTCTCCGGGAGCTGCATGTGT
CAGAGGTTTTCACCGTCATCACCGAAACGCGCGAGGCAGCTGCGGTAAAGCTCATCAGCGTGGTCGTGAA
GCGATTCACAGATGTCTGCCTGTTCATCCGCGTCCAGCTCGTTGAGTTTCTCCAGAAGCGTTAATGTCTG
GCTTCTGATAAAGCGGGCCATGTTAAGGGCGGTTTTTTCCTGTTTGGTCACTGATGCCTCCGTGTAAGGG
GGATTTCTGTTCATGGGGGTAATGATACCGATGAAACGAGAGAGGATGCTCACGATACGGGTTACTGATG
ATGAACATGCCCGGTTACTGGAACGTTGTGAGGGTAAACAACTGGCGGTATGGATGCGGCGGGACCAGAG
AAAAATCACTCAGGGTCAATGCCAGCGCTTCGTTAATACAGATGTAGGTGTTCCACAGGGTAGCCAGCAG
CATCCTGCGATGCAGATCCGGAACATAATGGTGCAGGGCGCTGACTTCCGCGTTTCCAGACTTTACGAAA
CACGGAAACCGAAGACCATTCATGTTGTTGCTCAGGTCGCAGACGTTTTGCAGCAGCAGTCGCTTCACGT
TCGCTCGCGTATCGGTGATTCATTCTGCTAACCAGTAAGGCAACCCCGCCAGCCTAGCCGGGTCCTCAAC
GACAGGAGCACGATCATGCGCACCCGTGGGGCCGCCATGCCGGCGATAATGGCCTGCTTCTCGCCGAAAC
GTTTGGTGGCGGGACCAGTGACGAAGGCTTGAGCGAGGGCGTGCAAGATTCCGAATACCGCAAGCGACAG
GCCGATCATCGTCGCGCTCCAGCGAAAGCGGTCCTCGCCGAAAATGACCCAGAGCGCTGCCGGCACCTGT
CCTACGAGTTGCATGATAAAGAAGACAGTCATAAGTGCGGCGACGATAGTCATGCCCCGCGCCCACCGGA
AGGAGCTGACTGGGTTGAAGGCTCTCAAGGGCATCGGTCGAGATCCCGGTGCCTAATGAGTGAGCTAACT
TACATTAATTGCGTTGCGCTCACTGCCCGCTTTCCAGTCGGGAAACCTGTCGTGCCAGCTGCATTAATGA
ATCGGCCAACGCGCGGGGAGAGGCGGTTT
