>Addgene plasmid #85734 | pET28b-PU.1-ETS | depositor partial sequence | sequence record 166420 | T7 promoter
NNNNNCNNNNTCCNTCTAGANTANTTTNNTTNAACTTTAAGAAGGAGATATACCATGGGCAGCAAGAAGA
AGATTCGTCTGTACCAATTCCTGCTCGATTTGCTGCGGTCAGGAGATATGAAAGACTCGATCTGGTGGGT
CGATAAAGACAAAGGTACCTTTCAATTCAGTTCTAAACATAAAGAGGCATTAGCGCACAGGTGGGGAATT
CAGAAGGGCAATCGCAAGAAGATGACATACCAGAAGATGGCGCGTGCTCTGCGCAACTATGGCAAGACTG
GTGAAGTTAAGAAAGTGAAGAAGAAATTGACGTATCAGTTTAGCGGCGAAGTATTAGGGCGTGGTGGGCT
GGCCGAAAGACGCCTTCCGCCACATCTAGTGCCTCGAGGTTCCAGATCTCATCACCATCACCATCACTAA
GCTTGCGGCCGCACTCGAGCACCACCACCACCACCACTGAGATCCGGCTGCTAACAAAGCCCGAAAGGAA
GCTGAGTTGGCTGCTGCCACCGCTGAGCAATAACTAGCATAACCCCTTGGGGCCTCTAAACGGGTCTTGA
GGGGTTTTTTGCTGAAAGGAGGAACTATATCCGGATTGGCGAATGGG
[124 nt withheld, positions 608-731]
C
[91 nt withheld, positions 733-823]
A
[49 nt withheld, positions 825-873]
CCTTTGACGTTGGAGTCCACGTTCTTT
[37 nt withheld, positions 901-937]
ACCCTATCTCGGTCTATTCTTTTGATTTATAAGGGATTTTGCCGATTTCGGCCTATTGGTTAAAAAATGA
GCTGATTTAACAAAAATTTAACGCGAATTTTAACAAAATATTAACGCTTACAATTTAGGTGGCACTTTTT
CGGGGAAATGTGCGCGGAACCCNTATTTGGTTATTTTTCTAANTACATTCAAATATGTATCCNNNTCATG
AANTANTTNCTTAGAAAAANCTCATCNGAGCATTCAAATGGAAACTGCCATTTNNTNCNTTATCCGGNAT
TATCCANNNCCNNNNTTTTTTGAAAAAACA
